Addgene plasmid #239138: TR1_P1B08_HDp_00300
Purpose: riboprobes (SP6 or T3) and dsRNA (T7)
Depositing lab: Phillip Newmark. Depositing organization: Morgridge Institute for Research. Publication: Region-specific regulation of stem cell-driven regeneration in tapeworms. Rozario T, Quinn EB, Wang J, Davis RE, Newmark PA. eLife. 2019 Sep 24;8. pii: 48958. doi: 10.7554/eLife.48958. PubMed 31549962.
Backbone
  Vector backbone: pJC53.2
  Vector type: RNAi ; riboprobe synthesis
Growth in bacteria
  Bacterial resistance: Ampicillin and Kanamycin, 100 & 50 μg/mL
  Growth temperature: 37°C
  Growth strain: DH5alpha
  Copy number: High Copy
Gene/Insert
  Gene/Insert name: HDp_00300 (alt names: GHNR01001140.1; HD_predicted_00300)
  Species: Hymenolepis diminuta
  Cloning method: Other
Terms and licenses: Academic/Nonprofit Terms; Industry Terms: Not Available to Industry
Depositor comments: contig listed under transcriptome: GHNR00000000.1
How to cite: TR1_P1B08_HDp_00300 was a gift from Phillip Newmark (Addgene plasmid # 239138 ; http://n2t.net/addgene:239138 ; RRID:Addgene_239138)
