[The description below was written by a language model from this plasmid's Addgene catalogue record and pLannotate feature annotations shown in this document.]
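Description:
TR1_P1B08_HDp_00300 is a small (about 3.5 kb) bacterial cloning plasmid built on the pJC53.2 backbone, designed for in vitro synthesis of riboprobes and double-stranded RNA rather than for expression in cells. It carries a cDNA fragment corresponding to the predicted transcript HDp_00300 from the rat tapeworm Hymenolepis diminuta, which the depositor links to a contig in the species' assembled transcriptome. The record gives no functional annotation or identity for this gene. The plasmid is maintained at high copy in E. coli through a ColE1/pUC-type origin and carries both β-lactamase (ampicillin) and neo/nptII (kanamycin) resistance genes, so dual selection is possible. Fragments of a Tn5 transposase gene and an M13 origin are also annotated, most likely as non-functional remnants of the backbone's construction.

The working part of the vector is a symmetric arrangement of phage promoters around the cloning site. On one side sit a T7 promoter followed by a T3 promoter, and on the other, in the opposite orientation, a T7 promoter followed by an SP6 promoter, with T7 terminators flanking the whole unit. The insert itself is not annotated in the feature table, but it must lie in the gap of roughly 250 bp between the T3 and SP6 promoters, so it is a short fragment. Transcription from T3 or SP6 yields single-stranded RNA of one or the other polarity for sense or antisense in situ hybridization probes. The convergent T7 promoters allow both strands to be transcribed to generate dsRNA for RNA interference. The record associates the construct with work on stem cell-driven regeneration in tapeworms, where such clones would serve for expression mapping and knockdown.
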