Features (pLannotate 1.2.2; 12 found; start..end, strand, type, name):
      2..49      -  terminator     T7 terminator: transcription terminator for bacteriophage T7 RNA polymerase
     63..81      +  promoter       T7 promoter: promoter for bacteriophage T7 RNA polymerase
     85..103     +  promoter       T3 promoter: promoter for bacteriophage T3 RNA polymerase
    361..379     -  promoter       SP6 promoter: promoter for bacteriophage SP6 RNA polymerase
    383..401     -  promoter       T7 promoter: promoter for bacteriophage T7 RNA polymerase
    415..462     +  terminator     T7 terminator: transcription terminator for bacteriophage T7 RNA polymerase
    645..1233    -  rep_origin     ori: high-copy-number ColE1/pMB1/pBR322/pUC origin of replication
   1404..2264    -  CDS            AmpR: β-lactamase; bla; confers resistance to ampicillin, carbenicillin, and related antibiotics
   2265..2281    -  promoter       AmpR promoter (fragment): bla
   2285..3076    -  CDS            neo: KKA2_KLEPN - Also known as kan, nptII. Experimental evidence at protein level: Swiss-Prot protein existence level 1. Resistance to kanamycin, neomycin, paromomycin, ribostamycin, butirosin and gentamicin B. From Klebsiella pneumoniae.
   3108..3407    -  CDS            tnpA (fragment): TN5P_ECOLX - Also known as tnp. Experimental evidence at protein level: Swiss-Prot protein existence level 1. Mediates transposition of transposon Tn5 by a 'cut and paste' mechanism. First, the monomeric transposase binds the 19 bp inverted DNA repeats flanking the transposon. Then, dimerization of the DNA- bound transposase creates a synaptic DNA complex. After nicking of the first DNA strand, excision of the transposon proceeds through a series of intermediates. The transposase then mediates the insertion of the transposon at a new site by strand transfer. The activity of the wild- type tran
   3410..3476    -  rep_origin     M13 ori (fragment): M13 bacteriophage origin of replication; arrow indicates direction of (+) strand synthesis
>Addgene plasmid #239138 | TR1_P1B08_HDp_00300 | addgene full sequence | sequence record 476230 | Addgene NGS Result
TCAAAAAACCCCTCAAGACCCGTTTAGAGGCCCCAAGGGGTTATGCTAGGCGCGCCGGATCCTAATACGA
CTCACTATAGGGAGAATTAACCCTCACTAAAGGGAGACCTTATGCGCATACTCTGTACCATAGACAAGTT
TCAGAACAACAATCGCTATCGTTCCAGCAAAATCTGCCTTTGCCGAGACAAACTGCACATTTGCCGTTGA
AAAGACCAGTCAATTCACAGCGTAAATTACCACAGCAGCGATTGAATACCGTTCCATCACACCATTCTCC
CAGATCTTGACAATGTTCTTGTGATTTGACAGTGGCAAATATGCAGGCCAAAAGAGCGAAAATGACAGCA
CAAGGTCACTTCTATAGTGTCACCTAAATCTCCCTATAGTGAGTCGTATTAGGATCCGGCGCGCCTAGCA
TAACCCCTTGGGGCCTCTAAACGGGTCTTGAGGGGTTTTTTGACGCGTGCTTCCTCGCTCACTGACTCGC
TGCGCTCGGTCGTTCGGCTGCGGCGAGCGGTATCAGCTCACTCAAAGGCGGTAATACGGTTATCCACAGA
ATCAGGGGATAACGCAGGAAAGAACATGTGAGCAAAAGGCCAGCAAAAGGCCAGGAACCGTAAAAAGGCC
GCGTTGCTGGCGTTTTTCCATAGGCTCCGCCCCCCTGACGAGCATCACAAAAATCGACGCTCAAGTCAGA
GGTGGCGAAACCCGACAGGACTATAAAGATACCAGGCGTTTCCCCCTGGAAGCTCCCTCGTGCGCTCTCC
TGTTCCGACCCTGCCGCTTACCGGATACCTGTCCGCCTTTCTCCCTTCGGGAAGCGTGGCGCTTTCTCAT
AGCTCACGCTGTAGGTATCTCAGTTCGGTGTAGGTCGTTCGCTCCAAGCTGGGCTGTGTGCACGAACCCC
CCGTTCAGCCCGACCGCTGCGCCTTATCCGGTAACTATCGTCTTGAGTCCAACCCGGTAAGACACGACTT
ATCGCCACTGGCAGCAGCCACTGGTAACAGGATTAGCAGAGCGAGGTATGTAGGCGGTGCTACAGAGTTC
TTGAAGTGGTGGCCTAACTACGGCTACACTAGAAGAACAGTATTTGGTATCTGCGCTCTGCTGAAGCCAG
TTACCTTCGGAAAAAGAGTTGGTAGCTCTTGATCCGGCAAACAAACCACCGCTGGTAGCGGTGGTTTTTT
TGTTTGCAAGCAGCAGATTACGCGCAGAAAAAAAGGATCTCAAGAAGATCCTTTGATCTTTTCTACGGGG
TCTGACGCTCAGTGGAACGAAAACTCACGTTAAGGGATTTTGGTCATGAGATTATCAAAAAGGATCTTCA
CCTAGATCCTTTTAAATTAAAAATGAAGTTTTAAATCAATCTAAAGTATATATGAGTAAACTTGGTCTGA
CAGTTACCAATGCTTAATCAGTGAGGCACCTATCTCAGCGATCTGTCTATTTCGTTCATCCATAGTTGCC
TGGCTCCCCGTCGTGTAGATAACTACGATACGGGAGGGCTTACCATCTGGCCCCAGTGCTGCAATGATAC
CGCGAGACCCACGCTCACCGGCTCCAGATTTATCAGCAATAAACCAGCCAGCCGGAAGGGCCGAGCGCAG
AAGTGGTCCTGCAACTTTATCCGCCTCCATCCAGTCTATTAATTGTTGCCGGGAAGCTAGAGTAAGTAGT
TCGCCAGTTAATAGTTTGCGCAACGTTGTTGCCATTGCTACAGGCATCGTGGTGTCACGCTCGTCGTTTG
GTATGGCTTCATTCAGCTCCGGTTCCCAACGATCAAGGCGAGTTACATGATCCCCCATGTTGTGCAAAAA
AGCGGTTAGCTCCTTCGGTCCTCCGATCGTTGTCAGAAGTAAGTTGGCCGCAGTGTTATCACTCATGGTT
ATGGCAGCACTGCATAATTCTCTTACTGTCATGCCATCCGTAAGATGCTTTTCTGTGACTGGTGAGTACT
CAACCAAGTCATTCTGAGAATAGTGTATGCGGCGACCGAGTTGCTCTTGCCCGGCGTCAATACGGGATAA
TACCGCGCCACATAGCAGAACTTTAAAAGTGCTCATCATTGGAAAACGTTCTTCGGGGCGAAAACTCTCA
AGGATCTTACCGCTGTTGAGATCCAGTTCGATGTAACCCACTCGTGCACCCAACTGATCTTCAGCATCTT
TTACTTTCACCAGCGTTTCTGGGTGAGCAAAAACAGGAAGGCAAAATGCCGCAAAAAAGGGAATAAGGGC
GACACGGAAATGTTGAATACTCATACTCTTCCTTTTTCAATTCAGAAGAACTCGTCAAGAAGGCGATAGA
AGGCGATGCGCTGCGAATCGGGAGCGGCGATACCGTAAAGCACGAGGAAGCGGTCAGCCCATTCGCCGCC
AAGCTCTTCAGCAATATCACGGGTAGCCAACGCTATGTCCTGATAGCGGTCCGCCACACCCAGCCGGCCA
CAGTCGATGAATCCAGAAAAGCGGCCATTTTCCACCATGATATTCGGCAAGCAGGCATCGCCATGGGTCA
CGACGAGATCCTCGCCGTCGGGCATGCGCGCCTTGAGCCTGGCGAACAGTTCGGCTGGCGCGAGCCCCTG
ATGCTCTTCGTCCAGATCATCCTGATCGACAAGACCGGCTTCCATCCGAGTACGTGCTCGCTCGATGCGA
TGTTTCGCTTGGTGGTCGAATGGGCAGGTAGCCGGATCAAGCGTATGCAGCCGCCGCATTGCATCAGCCA
TGATGGATACTTTCTCGGCAGGAGCAAGGTGGGATGACAGGAGATCCTGCCCCGGCACTTCGCCCAATAG
CAGCCAGTCCCTTCCCGCTTCAGTGACAACGTCGAGCACAGCTGCGCAAGGAACGCCCGTCGTGGCCAGC
CACGATAGCCGCGCTGCCTCGTCCTGCAGTTCATTCAGGGCACCGGACAGGTCGGTCTTGACAAAAAGAA
CCGGGCGCCCCTGCGCTGACAGCCGGAACACGGCGGCATCAGAGCAGCCGATTGTCTGTTGTGCCCAGTC
ATAGCCGAATAGCCTCTCCACCCAAGCGGCCGGAGAACCTGCGTGCAATCCATCTTGTTCAATCATGCGA
AACGATCCTCATCCTGTCTCTTGATCAGATCTTGATCCCCTGCGCCATCAGATCATTGGCGGCAAGAAAG
CCATCCAGTTTACTTTGCAGGGCTTCCCAACCTTACCAGAGGGCGCCCCAGCTGGCAATTCCGGTTCGCT
TGCTGTCCATAAAACCGCCCAGTCTAGCTATCGCCATGTAAGCCCACTGCAAGCTACCTGCTTTCTCTTT
GCGCTTGCGTTTTCCCTTGTCCAGATAGCCCAGTAGCTGACATTCATCCGGGGTCAGCACCGTTTCTGCG
GACTGGCTTTCTACGTGTTCCGCTTCCTTTAGCAGCCCTTGCGCCCTGAATTTTGTTAAAATTCGCGTTA
AATTTTTGTTAAATCAGCTCATTTTTTAACCAATAGGCCGAAATCGACGCG
