>Addgene plasmid #239138 | TR1_P1B08_HDp_00300 | depositor partial sequence | sequence record 469728 | HD_predicted_00300
ATGCGTGCTGTCATTTTCGCTCTTTTGGCCTGCATATTTGCCACTGTCAAATCACAAGAACATTGTCAAG
ATCTGGGAGAATGGTGTGATGGAACGGTATTCAATCGCTGCTGTGGTAATTTACGCTGTGAATTGACTGG
TCTTTTCAACGGCAAATGTGCAGTTTGTCTCGGCAAAGGCAGATTTTGCTGGAACGATAGCGATTGTTGT
TCTGAAACTTGTCTATGGTACAGAGTATGCGCATAA
